Addgene plasmid #216399: Efg1-DBD
Purpose: Expresses 6xHis-tagged DBD of Efg1
Depositing lab: Nicolas Fawzi. Depositing organization: Brown University. Publication: Structure and interactions of prion-like domains in transcription factor Efg1 phase separation. Wang SH, Zheng T, Fawzi NL. Biophys J. 2024 Jun 4;123(11):1481-1493. doi: 10.1016/j.bpj.2024.01.030. Epub 2024 Feb 1. PubMed 38297837.
Backbone
  Vector backbone: pJ411
  Backbone size w/o insert (bp): 4005
  Total vector size (bp): 4533
  Vector type: Bacterial Expression
Growth in bacteria
  Bacterial resistance: Kanamycin, 50 μg/mL
  Growth temperature: 37°C
  Growth strain: DH5alpha
  Copy number: High Copy
Gene/Insert
  Gene/Insert name: Efg1-DBD
  Species: Candida albicans (Yeast)
  Insert size (bp): 528
  Mutation: deleted amino acids 2-181 and 357-554
  Tag / fusion protein: 6xHis-tags (N terminal on backbone)
Terms and licenses: Academic/Nonprofit Terms; Industry Terms: Not Available to Industry
Depositor comments: Please visit https://doi.org/10.1101/2023.11.09.566450 for bioRxiv preprint.
How to cite: Efg1-DBD was a gift from Nicolas Fawzi (Addgene plasmid # 216399 ; http://n2t.net/addgene:216399 ; RRID:Addgene_216399)
