[The description below was written by a language model from this plasmid's Addgene catalogue record and pLannotate feature annotations shown in this document.]
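Description:
Efg1-DBD is a bacterial expression plasmid built on the pJ411 backbone (about 4.5 kb in total) for producing the isolated DNA-binding domain of Efg1, a transcriptional regulator from the yeast Candida albicans that controls white–opaque cell-type switching. The roughly 528 bp insert was derived from the full-length protein by deleting residues 2–181 and 357–554, which leaves the central segment of the protein. According to the catalogue entry, a 6xHis tag supplied by the backbone is fused at the N terminus. The feature table does not annotate the tag separately, and its automated EFG1 match covers only part of the stated insert.

Expression is driven by a bacteriophage T7 promoter immediately followed by a lac operator, with a T7 terminator downstream of the coding region. The plasmid also carries lacI under its own promoter, so the lac repressor holds transcription off until lactose or IPTG is added. Expression therefore requires a host that supplies T7 RNA polymerase, whereas DH5alpha is listed for propagation. Selection is by kanamycin through an aminoglycoside phosphotransferase (KanR) gene preceded by a fragment of the AmpR promoter, and replication relies on a high-copy ColE1/pUC-type origin. Fragments of rrnB terminators, a 5S rRNA segment and a short lacZα remnant are also detected and appear to be backbone remnants, the terminators plausibly insulating the cassette.

The associated publication concerns the structure and interactions of prion-like domains in Efg1 phase separation. This fits a use in making recombinant, affinity-purifiable DBD protein for biophysical studies, although the record states only that the plasmid expresses the His-tagged domain.
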