Features (pLannotate 1.2.2; 14 found; start..end, strand, type, name):
    454..471     +  terminator     rrnB T2 terminator (fragment): transcription terminator T2 from the E. coli rrnB gene
    496..515     -  CDS            lacZα (fragment): LacZα fragment of β-galactosidase; lacZ fragment
    979..997     +  promoter       T7 promoter: promoter for bacteriophage T7 RNA polymerase
    998..1022    +  protein_bind   lac operator: The lac repressor binds to the lac operator to inhibit transcription in E. coli. This inhibition can be relieved by adding lactose or isopropyl-β-D-thiogalactopyranoside (IPTG). lac repressor encoded by lacI
   1128..1538    +  CDS            EFG1 (fragment): EFG1_CANAL - Experimental evidence at protein level: Swiss-Prot protein existence level 1. Transcriptional regulator of the switch between 2 heritable states, the white and opaque states. These 2 cell types differ in many characteristics, including cell structure, mating competence, and virulence. Each state is heritable for many generations, and switching between states occurs stochastically, at low frequency. Antagonizes the action of WOR1, WOR2 and CZF1, and promotes the white state. In white cells, EFG1 represses WOR1 indirectly through WOR2 to maintain white cell identity. Binds target ge
   1666..1713    +  terminator     T7 terminator: transcription terminator for bacteriophage T7 RNA polymerase
   1773..1813    -  terminator     rrnB T1 terminator (fragment): transcription terminator T1 from the E. coli rrnB gene
   1815..1930    -  ncRNA          5S rRNA: Accession: RF00001 - 5S ribosomal RNA
   1961..1985    +  CDS            KanR (fragment): aminoglycoside phosphotransferase; aph(3')-Ia; confers resistance to kanamycin in bacteria or G418 (Geneticin®) in eukaryotes
   2015..2111    +  promoter       AmpR promoter (fragment): bla
   2114..2923    +  CDS            KanR: aminoglycoside phosphotransferase; aph(3')-Ia; confers resistance to kanamycin in bacteria or G418 (Geneticin®) in eukaryotes
   2932..3005    +  promoter       lacI promoter (fragment): lacI
   3006..4085    +  CDS            lacI: LACI_ECOLI - Experimental evidence at protein level: Swiss-Prot protein existence level 1. Repressor of the lactose operon. Binds allolactose as an inducer. From Escherichia coli (strain K12).
   4174..229     +  rep_origin     ori (across the origin): high-copy-number ColE1/pMB1/pBR322/pUC origin of replication
>Addgene plasmid #216399 | Efg1-DBD | addgene full sequence | sequence record 430100 | Addgene NGS Result
CTACACCGAACTGAGATACCTACAGCGTGAGCTATGAGAAAGCGCCACGCTTCCCGAAGGGAGAAAGGCG
GACAGGTATCCGGTAAGCGGCAGGGTCGGAACAGGAGAGCGCACGAGGGAGCTTCCAGGGGGAAACGCCT
GGTATCTTTATAGTCCTGTCGGGTTTCGCCACCTCTGACTTGAGCGTCGATTTTTGTGATGCTCGTCAGG
GGGGCGGAGCCTATGGAAAAACGCCAGCAACGCGGCCTTTTTACGGTTCCTGGCCTTTTGCTGGCCTTTT
GCTCACATGTTCTTTCCTGCGTTATCCCCTGATTCTGTGGATAACCGTATTACCGCCTTTGAGTGAGCTG
ATACCGCTCGCCGCAGCCGAACGACCGAGCGCAGCGAGTCAGTGAGCGAGGAAGCGGAAGGCGAGAGTAG
GGAACTGCCAGGCATCAAACTAAGCAGAAGGCCCCTGACGGATGGCCTTTTTGCGTTTCTACAAACTCTT
TCTGTGTTGTAAAACGACGGCCAGTCTTAAGCTCGGGCCCCCTGGGCGGTTCTGATAACGAGTAATCGTT
AATCCGCAAATAACGTAAAAACCCGCTTCGGCGGGTTTTTTTATGGGGGGAGTTTAGGGAAAGAGCATTT
GTCAGAATATTTAAGGGCGCCTGTCACTTTGCTTGATATATGAGAATTATTTAACCTTATAAATGAGAAA
AAAGCAACGCACTTTAAATAAGATACGTTGCTTTTTCGATTGATGAACACCTATAATTAAACTATTCATC
TATTATTTATGATTTTTTGTATATACAATATTTCTAGTTTGTTAAAGAGAATTAAGAAAATAAATCTCGA
AAATAATAAAGGGAAAATCAGTTTTTGATATCAAAATTATACATGTCAACGATAATACAAAATATAATAC
AAACTATAAGATGTTATCAGTATTTATTATGCATTTAGAATAAATTTTGTGTCGCCCTTCCGCGAAATTA
ATACGACTCACTATAGGGGAATTGTGAGCGGATAACAATTCCCCTCTAGAAATAATTTTGTTTAACTTTT
GAAGGAGATATACCATGGGCAGCGACAAGATCCACCATCACCACCATCACGAAAATCTGTACTTTCAAGG
TCATATGCCGGTTCAGGATACCCTGAATGCCAGCAGCACCAGTACCGTTGGTCAGTTTCAGCCTCCGGGT
ATTCGTCCGCGTGTTACCACCACCATGTGGGAAGATGAAAAAACCCTGTGTTATCAGGTGGATGCCAATA
ATGTTAGCGTTGTTCGTCGTGCAGATAACAACATGATTAATGGCACCAAACTGCTGAATGTTGCACAGAT
GACCCGTGGTCGTCGTGATGGTATTCTGAAAAGCGAAAAAGTTCGTCACGTGGTGAAAATTGGTAGCATG
CATCTGAAAGGTGTTTGGATTCCGTTTGAACGTGCACTGGCAATGGCACAGCGTGAGCAGATTGTTGATA
TGCTGTATCCGCTGTTTGTGCGTGATATTAAACGTGTTATTCAGACCGGTGTTACCCCGAATGCGGCAGC
GGCTACTGCAGCTGCCGCAGCCACCGCAACCAGCGCAAGTGCACCTCCTCCGCCTCCGCCACCGGTTGCA
GCAGCTACCACAACAGCGGCAACCGCCATTAGCAAAAGCAGCTAACTCGAGCCCCCTAGCATAACCCCTT
GGGGCCTCTAAACGGGTCTTGAGGGGTTTTTTGCCCCTGAGACGCGTCAATCGAGTTCGTACCTAAGGGC
GACACCCCCTAATTAGCCCGGGCGAAAGGCCCAGTCTTTCGACTGAGCCTTTCGTTTTATTTGATGCCTG
GCAGTTCCCTACTCTCGCATGGGGAGTCCCCACACTACCATCGGCGCTACGGCGTTTCACTTCTGAGTTC
GGCATGGGGTCAGGTGGGACCACCGCGCTACTGCCGCCAGGCAAACAAGGGGTGTTATGAGCCATATTCA
GGTATAAATGGGCTCGCGATAATGTTCAGAATTGGTTAATTGGTTGTAACACTGACCCCTATTTGTTTAT
TTTTCTAAATACATTCAAATATGTATCCGCTCATGAGACAATAACCCTGATAAATGCTTCAATAATATTG
AAAAAGGAAGAATATGAGCCATATTCAACGGGAAACGTCGAGGCCGCGATTAAATTCCAACATGGATGCT
GATTTATATGGGTATAAATGGGCTCGCGATAATGTCGGGCAATCAGGTGCGACAATCTATCGCTTGTATG
GGAAGCCCGATGCGCCAGAGTTGTTTCTGAAACATGGCAAAGGTAGCGTTGCCAATGATGTTACAGATGA
GATGGTCAGACTAAACTGGCTGACGGAATTTATGCCACTTCCGACCATCAAGCATTTTATCCGTACTCCT
GATGATGCATGGTTACTCACCACTGCGATCCCCGGAAAAACAGCGTTCCAGGTATTAGAAGAATATCCTG
ATTCAGGTGAAAATATTGTTGATGCGCTGGCAGTGTTCCTGCGCCGGTTGCACTCGATTCCTGTTTGTAA
TTGTCCTTTTAACAGCGATCGCGTATTTCGCCTCGCTCAGGCGCAATCACGAATGAATAACGGTTTGGTT
GATGCGAGTGATTTTGATGACGAGCGTAATGGCTGGCCTGTTGAACAAGTCTGGAAAGAAATGCATAAAC
TTTTGCCATTCTCACCGGATTCAGTCGTCACTCATGGTGATTTCTCACTTGATAACCTTATTTTTGACGA
GGGGAAATTAATAGGTTGTATTGATGTTGGACGAGTCGGAATCGCAGACCGATACCAGGATCTTGCCATC
CTATGGAACTGCCTCGGTGAGTTTTCTCCTTCATTACAGAAACGGCTTTTTCAAAAATATGGTATTGATA
ATCCTGATATGAATAAATTGCAATTTCATTTGATGCTCGATGAGTTTTTCTAAGCGGCGCGCCATCGAAT
GGCGCAAAACCTTTCGCGGTATGGCATGATAGCGCCCGGAAGAGAGTCAATTCAGGGTGGTGAATATGAA
ACCAGTAACGTTATACGATGTCGCAGAGTATGCCGGTGTCTCTTATCAGACCGTTTCCCGCGTGGTGAAC
CAGGCCAGCCACGTTTCTGCGAAAACGCGGGAAAAAGTGGAAGCGGCGATGGCGGAGCTGAATTACATTC
CCAACCGCGTGGCACAACAACTGGCGGGCAAACAGTCGTTGCTGATTGGCGTTGCCACCTCCAGTCTGGC
CCTGCACGCGCCGTCGCAAATTGTCGCGGCGATTAAATCTCGCGCCGATCAACTGGGTGCCAGCGTGGTG
GTGTCGATGGTAGAACGAAGCGGCGTCGAAGCCTGTAAAGCGGCGGTGCACAATCTTCTCGCGCAACGCG
TCAGTGGGCTGATCATTAACTATCCGCTGGATGACCAGGATGCCATTGCTGTGGAAGCTGCCTGCACTAA
TGTTCCGGCGTTATTTCTTGATGTCTCTGACCAGACACCCATCAACAGTATTATTTTCTCCCATGAGGAC
GGTACGCGACTGGGCGTGGAGCATCTGGTCGCATTGGGTCACCAGCAAATCGCGCTGTTAGCGGGCCCAT
TAAGTTCTGTCTCGGCGCGTCTGCGTCTGGCTGGCTGGCATAAATATCTCACTCGCAATCAAATTCAGCC
GATAGCGGAACGGGAAGGCGACTGGAGTGCCATGTCCGGTTTTCAACAAACCATGCAAATGCTGAATGAG
GGCATCGTTCCCACTGCGATGCTGGTTGCCAACGATCAGATGGCGCTGGGCGCAATGCGCGCCATTACCG
AGTCCGGGCTGCGCGTTGGTGCGGATATCTCGGTAGTGGGATACGACGATACCGAAGATAGCTCATGTTA
TATCCCGCCGTTAACCACCATCAAACAGGATTTTCGCCTGCTGGGGCAAACCAGCGTGGACCGCTTGCTG
CAACTCTCTCAGGGCCAGGCGGTGAAGGGCAATCAGCTGTTGCCAGTCTCACTGGTGAAAAGAAAAACCA
CCCTGGCGCCCAATACGCAAACCGCCTCTCCCCGCGCGTTGGCCGATTCATTAATGCAGCTGGCACGACA
GGTTTCCCGACTGGAAAGCGGGCAGTGACTCATGACCAAAATCCCTTAACGTGAGTTACGCGCGCGTCGT
TCCACTGAGCGTCAGACCCCGTAGAAAAGATCAAAGGATCTTCTTGAGATCCTTTTTTTCTGCGCGTAAT
CTGCTGCTTGCAAACAAAAAAACCACCGCTACCAGCGGTGGTTTGTTTGCCGGATCAAGAGCTACCAACT
CTTTTTCCGAAGGTAACTGGCTTCAGCAGAGCGCAGATACCAAATACTGTTCTTCTAGTGTAGCCGTAGT
TAGCCCACCACTTCAAGAACTCTGTAGCACCGCCTACATACCTCGCTCTGCTAATCCTGTTACCAGTGGC
TGCTGCCAGTGGCGATAAGTCGTGTCTTACCGGGTTGGACTCAAGACGATAGTTACCGGATAAGGCGCAG
CGGTCGGGCTGAACGGGGGGTTCGTGCACACAGCCCAGCTTGGAGCGAACGAC
